Addgene plasmid #133006: pFE-dabAB2 D353A
Purpose: pFE carrying a dabA2 gene (Uniprot: D0KWS7) with a D353A mutation and a dabB2 gene (Uniprot: D0KWS8)
Depositing lab: David Savage. Depositing organization: University of California, Berkeley. Publication: DABs are inorganic carbon pumps found throughout prokaryotic phyla. Desmarais JJ, Flamholz AI, Blikstad C, Dugan EJ, Laughlin TG, Oltrogge LM, Chen AW, Wetmore K, Diamond S, Wang JY, Savage DF. Nat Microbiol. 2019 Aug 12. pii: 10.1038/s41564-019-0520-8. doi: 10.1038/s41564-019-0520-8. PubMed 31406332.
Backbone
  Vector backbone: pFE
  Backbone size w/o insert (bp): 3132
  Total vector size (bp): 7317
  Vector type: Bacterial Expression
Growth in bacteria
  Bacterial resistance: Kanamycin, 50 μg/mL
  Growth temperature: 37°C
  Growth strain: DH5alpha
  Copy number: Unknown
Gene/Insert 1
  Gene/Insert name: dabB2
  Species: Halothiobacillus neapolitanus c2
  Insert size (bp): 1653
  GenBank ID: WP_012823111.1
  Promoter: tetR
  Cloning method: Unknown
  Sequencing primers: 5′ CCTTTCGTCTTCACCTCGAG
Gene/Insert 2
  Gene/Insert name: dabA2
  Species: Halothiobacillus neapolitanus c2
  Insert size (bp): 2481
  Mutation: D353A
  GenBank ID: WP_012823110.1
  Promoter: tetR
  Cloning method: Unknown
  Sequencing primers: 5′ TCGCCTTGTTTGTTCAC
Terms and licenses: Academic/Nonprofit Terms; Industry Terms: Not Available to Industry
How to cite: pFE-dabAB2 D353A was a gift from David Savage (Addgene plasmid # 133006 ; http://n2t.net/addgene:133006 ; RRID:Addgene_133006)
