[The description below was written by a language model from this plasmid's Addgene catalogue record and pLannotate feature annotations shown in this document.]
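Description:
pFE-dabAB2 D353A is a 7.3 kb bacterial expression plasmid built on the pFE backbone (about 3.1 kb) and propagated in E. coli. It replicates from a ColE1/pMB1-type origin, although the catalogue lists copy number as unknown. Selection is with kanamycin through a neo (nptII) aminoglycoside phosphotransferase gene, which is followed by a lambda t0 terminator. The short AmpR and Tn5 transposase fragments in the annotation appear to be cloning remnants rather than functional genes.

The payload is the two-gene dabAB2 operon from Halothiobacillus neapolitanus c2: dabB2 (about 1.65 kb) and dabA2 (about 2.5 kb), the latter carrying a D353A point substitution. Neither gene is annotated in the feature table, but together they presumably fill the unannotated stretch between the reverse-strand PLtetO-1 promoter and the rrnB T1 terminator, which lie in the same orientation and would frame the transcription unit. The catalogue gives the promoter as "tetR", which matches this arrangement. PLtetO-1 is a modified phage lambda PL promoter containing tet operator sites, and the plasmid also carries Tn10 TetR expressed from a bla (AmpR) promoter. TetR represses the operon until a tetracycline-class inducer releases it from the operators, giving inducible expression.

The associated publication describes DAB complexes as inorganic carbon pumps found widely across prokaryotes. This construct supplies a single-residue mutant of the DabA2 subunit alongside an unmodified DabB2, presumably for comparison with the wild-type pair in tests of DAB function. The record does not state the specific role of residue D353.
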