Features (pLannotate 1.2.2; 11 found; start..end, strand, type, name):
    467..571     +  promoter       AmpR promoter: bla
    572..1195    +  CDS            TetR: tetracycline repressor TetR; tetR from transposon Tn10; TetR binds to the tetracycline operator tetO to inhibit transcription. This inhibition can be relieved by adding tetracycline or doxycycline.
   1237..1279    +  promoter       AmpR promoter (fragment): bla
   1280..1319    +  CDS            AmpR (fragment): β-lactamase; bla; confers resistance to ampicillin, carbenicillin, and related antibiotics
   1368..1454    -  terminator     rrnB T1 terminator: Escherichia coli rrnB; transcription terminator T1 from the E. coli rrnB gene
   1478..1501    +  misc_feature   MCS (fragment): pBluescript multiple cloning site
   5722..5795    -  promoter       PLtetO-1 promoter: modified phage lambda PL promoter with tet operator sites (Lutz and Bujard, 1997)
   5862..5981    +  CDS            tnpA (fragment): TN5P_ECOLX - Also known as tnp. Experimental evidence at protein level: Swiss-Prot protein existence level 1. Mediates transposition of transposon Tn5 by a 'cut and paste' mechanism. First, the monomeric transposase binds the 19 bp inverted DNA repeats flanking the transposon. Then, dimerization of the DNA- bound transposase creates a synaptic DNA complex. After nicking of the first DNA strand, excision of the transposon proceeds through a series of intermediates. The transposase then mediates the insertion of the transposon at a new site by strand transfer. The activity of the wild- type tran
   6013..6804    +  CDS            neo: KKA2_KLEPN - Also known as kan, nptII. Experimental evidence at protein level: Swiss-Prot protein existence level 1. Resistance to kanamycin, neomycin, paromomycin, ribostamycin, butirosin and gentamicin B. From Klebsiella pneumoniae.
   6838..6932    +  terminator     lambda t0 terminator: transcription terminator from phage lambda
   7020..291     +  rep_origin     ori (across the origin): high-copy-number ColE1/pMB1/pBR322/pUC origin of replication
>Addgene plasmid #133006 | pFE-dabAB2 D353A | addgene full sequence | sequence record 262995 | Addgene NGS Result
AAGGCGCAGCGGTCGGGCTGAACGGGGGGTTCGTGCACACAGCCCAGCTTGGAGCGAACGACCTACACCG
AACTGAGATACCTACAGCGTGAGCTATGAGAAAGCGCCACGCTTCCCGAAGGGAGAAAGGCGGACAGGTA
TCCGGTAAGCGGCAGGGTCGGAACAGGAGAGCGCACGAGGGAGCTTCCAGGGGGAAACGCCTGGTATCTT
TATAGTCCTGTCGGGTTTCGCCACCTCTGACTTGAGCGTCGATTTTTGTGATGCTCGTCAGGGGGGCGGA
GCCTATGGAAAAACGCCAGCAACGCGGCCTTTTTACGGTTCCTGGCCTTTTGCTGGCCTTTTGCTCACAT
GTTCTTTCCTGCGTTATCCCCTGATTCTGTGGATAACCGTATTACCGCCTTTGAGTGAGCTGATACCGCT
CGCCGCAGCCGAACGCCCTAGGTCTAGCGCGAATTGTCGAGGGAAACGCGGAACCCCTATTTGTTTATTT
TTCTAAATACATTCAAATATGTATCCGCTCATGAGACAATAACCCTGATAAATGCTTCAATAATATTGAA
AAAGGAAGAGTATGTCTAGATTAGATAAAAGTAAAGTGATTAACAGCGCATTAGAGCTGCTTAATGAGGT
CGGAATCGAAGGTTTAACAACCCGTAAACTCGCCCAGAAGCTAGGTGTAGAGCAGCCTACATTGTATTGG
CATGTAAAAAATAAGCGGGCTTTGCTCGACGCCTTAGCCATTGAGATGTTAGATAGGCACCATACTCACT
TTTGCCCTTTAGAAGGGGAAAGCTGGCAAGATTTTTTACGTAATAACGCTAAAAGTTTTAGATGTGCTTT
ACTAAGTCATCGCGATGGAGCAAAAGTACATTTAGGTACACGGCCTACAGAAAAACAGTATGAAACTCTC
GAAAATCAATTAGCCTTTTTATGCCAACAAGGTTTTTCACTAGAGAATGCATTATATGCACTCAGCGCTG
TGGGGCATTTTACTTTAGGTTGCGTATTGGAAGATCAAGAGCATCAAGTCGCTAAAGAAGAAAGGGAAAC
ACCTACTACTGATAGTATGCCGCCATTATTACGACAAGCTATCGAATTATTTGATCACCAAGGTGCAGAG
CCAGCCTTCTTATTCGGCCTTGAATTGATCATATGCGGATTAGAAAAACAACTTAAATGTGAAAGTGGGT
CTTAACAGTTCCTGGATATCCGGATGAAGGCACGAACCCAGTGGACATAACCCTGATAAATGCTTCAATA
ATATTGAAAAAGGAAGAGTATGAGTATTCAACATTTCCGTGTCGCCCTTATTCCCTTTTGCTTGGATTCT
GCGTTTGTTTCCGTCTACGAACTGCTAGCGGCGGCGGATTTGTCCTACTCAGGAGAGCGTTCACCGACAA
ACAACAGATAAAACGAAAGGCCCAGTCTTTCGACTGAGCCTTTCGTTTTATTTGATGCCTCTAGCACGCG
TACCATGGGATCCCCCGGGCTGCAGGAATTCCGCTTCAGATCGGTTCCGGTCGCCAGTCACCGTGGGCAT
GACGGCGATGCGGGATGCCGTTGTCATCGATATGCAGGATGTGCATCCAGCGGTTGTTGATTAACGCGTT
CAGCATGTCGTGACCGGCAATAATTTTATCGATTTCTGCAATGGGCGCCTCAATGTACGCCGAGAGCCGC
AGCGGTTCGTGCCGCCACTGTTCACCATCGTGCAGCGATTGCATGGCAAGACCAACTCGCAGGTCGCCGC
CATTGCCTTCAATCACCCCGACGGTGCCGCCGACCACATTATGCAGCACTTTATTGCCCGCCCCTTGATG
CAGATTATCGACCGTGGAGCCGTAGTATTGCAGGTTGATCCAGTTTGCGACGATCAAGGGCGCGGTCATG
ATGACGTTCAAAACGCCAAACTCCTTATCGTGTCGCCAATCGTAATCATGCAGGAAGGCGCGGCCGCCAA
GATCCAACCCGCGCGTGCGCCAGCGGGGTGCGGCGATGAAGGCAGCATTGCCGGCTAGCCCCCATTCCGG
CCGTACTTGCGACCAGTCTCGCCCTCGGAACGTGGCCTGTTTTTCGGCATCAACGGTATCGACTTGGGCC
TCAAGCGTCACCAAACGCTCCAGACGAGTGAGCTCACCGGCTTGTTTGAGCGCCTGGGTCAAGGATGACA
ATTGATCACTCTCGATGCCTGATTGATCCAAATCCAGTAGTTCGATGTGGTCTGTGGTGGTGTCGTGCAG
GGCGGCCACGAACCGGGTGTCACGCGGGATGGCAATACCCCGTTCGATCAGCCCCAGTCGCACGGCGGCC
TCATTGAGCAACTGCACCGCGACGCGAGCATTCACATCGCCTGCCTGACCGGCGCAGGCACCGCAATCCA
ACCCCGCGCGATGCGGGTTGTTGGTGGTGGAGCTGCCGTGTCCGGCGAGCAGGACGATGGGCGCAAAGGT
GTGCGTTAACCCCAGCCCGCGGAGTACTTTTTCGGCCAGATCGACTTTTTCCTGCGTCGATAGTGCGCCG
CCATCGAGTTTGACCAATTGGGGATGCAAACGCGCACGCTCCTCAGGGGTAAGCCCGGGGGCATCAGGCG
GCAGCGATGAGCGATGCCAACCCAGTGAATCGGCCAGCAAACGCGGCACGTAGCTCAAGCCTGCGGATTC
GACAAAGGTGAAGCACGAGGCGGCGGAAAGTTTGAATTGCTTCCAGATGGCCCCTCGGCTTTGTCGGGCA
TGGCGATGTTGGGCAATGGCCGGATCGCCCGTCTCCTGCGCACGGTAGGCGGGGTTGATGAGCACCGGGT
TTTGTAGCCGAGCCTCTGATTCGCCCATGCGGCAATAATCAATCGGCAGGCCGAAAAAACCGGCAAAACC
GATGGTTTCGAGCCCCGGGCTGCTGGCTTCGAGGTGGCGGCGGAACACCTCGGAACGCACCGCAATGCAA
AACGCGGCCTGAACAGTCGGGCGTTCGGCTTGCTGATCGGGTGCATCGGCAGGCTGGCGGTTCAAGCCGG
CATTGATCCGGCGTCGAAACGCCTGCTCGGCGGCCGCCAGCAGGATTTCATCGATCCGGCTGGATTGAGC
CTTAGTCGAAGCAGTAGCTGTCGCCGAAGGGCTTGCGACCAATTTGGCCGGATCAAACCAATCGTTTAGC
TTCGCGCGCCATTGTTGCCGTCCAGCCGAGCTGGTTTCTTTGATCACCAAAGCAACCCAGACCAAGCGAA
TGATCAGCAAATCGCGTAAATCGTGTTGCGACTCGCCGTGCAAACCGGCTTGAAAGTGTAGATAGCGGCA
CCAGCTCGCCCAGCCACCGATGGTTTTTAATAAGGTGAACAGGTAGTCGGGCAGGCGACTTTCGGGCAGA
TTGATCTGGTCCAGCGCCCAGAACAATGCATCAATGGCATCGCTTGGGACGGCAAGCAAGTGTTGGCGAA
CCTGCTTTAAGCCGACGGCGCTGGCGCTGCGGTCAATCAAGGTGTAGCGGCGCCATTGGGCGAATAAACT
GGCACTGGCTTCTTTGGGTAAGTGCCAGAGGGCTTGCCCGCGATCATAGTAGTTGGCCATGAACTGGCTG
ACTTGCTCGATGACAAATTCAGATACTGGCGGCGCGTCGCGGCGATCGAGCTCGTTTGTGACCAAAGGCA
GCGCGGGTGCAGGTTGTCGATGGACGGCCAGTTGCTGCTTGATGGTATCAAGGCTAATTGATGGGTCCAG
TTGCTGCGCCGCCTGCGCCAAATCGTCATCGGTGATTTCCCCTTGGGCGATCTTGTCGGCAAACCAGCCG
TGATCCATAAATAGGGATTCGCCCACGGTTTGTTCCAGATACCGACCCACCGTATCAAAGGGTTGATCAA
TCAAACCAAGATAGGGGTTTACGGCGACAAACGAATCCAGTGGCCAGATGGGCGCGATGCGCAGGCAGGC
TTTGTCAATCAGGTCAACAATGTGGTTTCGTTGCGCTTCGCTGCGTTGTAATGATGTCAGGGTCGTCATG
GTCGAAATCCTCGGGTAAATGGTGTGTGCCTTTGTGGCAGGGATTTACGGCTCGATACCGGATGGGTTAG
GCGGAATCACGGCGCAGGATTTTTTCGGTGCGCGGCCAACTTTCTCCGGCCAGAAACGGAAGGCCAAGCG
TTCGACCCAGCGGTCGAGATACAGCCCGTTATTGAGGTGAACAAACAAGGCGAATTGTCGCTCCGGGCTC
ATCAAGGTTTTGCCGGGGCCTTGAAGCCAGGCAACAAACAGGAAGGTTATGATCGTGATCGCCATCAACA
GCAGATCGAGCAGCGGCGCACGTTGCGGTGTCGCGGCCAGCGTGTCGGCAAAGCCTGTGATGAACACCTC
ATGCAGGAAGACATACACGCCGGTCATGGCGATTGCCGCGCCTGCGGCGACCAGAATTTCACGCCATGTG
CCATGGCTCAATGCCTTGAGCATCAACTGAGCGGTCGCCAAGGCGATGATGGTCAGCACGGCGGGCAACA
TCGGCTCCTGATCGATCGATAAACCCATCGCCGCCGCGATACCGAGGGTGAACAAGCCGCTCACAATCAC
CGTGGTAAACCAGGCCACAACAGAGATTGGGCGGTTTTTGAGCACTTTGGCCTGACGCAGGTGATCGGTC
ATGCTGCCCGAGGACAAGAACGCATGGGCCTTGTAGAGCGAGTGGCCAACCAAGTGCAGCAAGGCCAAGC
CAAACAACCCCAAACCCAGTTCGAGCATCATGAAGCCGAGCTGAGCGGCGGTAGACCAGGCCAGTGATGA
TTTGATCGCCGATTGGGTCAGCATGACCAACGAGCCGATAGCCAAGGTCATCAAACCAATCAGGGCCAGA
AGCAACAGGGCGGTACCGTCGGCGGCCAATAATTCGCTGGTGCGCAGCACAATGATTGCCCCGCTGTAAA
CGACACCGGCGTGCATGAGCGCGGAAACCGGCGTGGGTGCTTCCATGACCTGAATCAGCCAGCCATGAAA
CGGAAATTGCGCGCTTTTAAGGATGGCGGCCAGCACGATCAGCCAAGCAGCCACGTGCAACGCAATGGAT
AGGTGGTCTTGCGCATGAACATAGGCGCTGATTTGGCTGAACTCCAAACTACCGATTTGATGACCGATCA
AGACGGTGGCCGCGAGCAAAAGGGCGTCGGCAGTCCGGCTGAAAATTGATTTTTTATGTGTGGCCATGAT
CGCGCGCGGCCGATCGGCATAAAAAGAAAGCAGTCGATGCAAACCAAAACCGGTCGCAATGATGGCGAGG
GTGAATAATCCCAAATTGCCTGATATGACGACCAACAGGAAAAATCCGCCGGTGACCGCCAGCAAGCGGA
AAAAGCGGGCCTGCTGGGGATCACCATCGAGATACTGCACGCTGTAGCGGGCAATCACGCTAAGCACAAA
ACTAACCAGACTTGCCAGCACCAGAGTCAGGCCATTGACTTGAATTGAAAGCGCCAATAATCCCAATCCG
GCAGGGAGGCTACCGGCACCGAGCATCAGATTCTGTTGCCTTGCAAATAGAAAACTGACGACAGCGAGCA
GGGCCAGGCCAAAGGCCGCAAAACTGGTCCATTGAACCCGTTGCCGATAAGCGCGCGCATAAGCAGCACC
TTGCTTGGGTTTGATTACAGCGGCCATAAGGAGCAGTGCGGGCATGGCCAGCAGGAGAAGACCGGTTGTG
TGGCTGAACTCTATAGTCATGGACGGTACCTTTCTCCTCTTTAATGAATTCGGTCAGTGCGTCCTGCTGA
TGTGCTCAGTATCTCTATCACTGATAGGGATGTCAATCTCTATCACTGATAGGGACTCGAGGTGAAGACG
AAAGGGCCTCGTGATACGCCTATTTTTATAGGTTAATGTCATGATAATAATGGTTTCTTAGACGTCGGAA
TTGCCAGCTGGGGCGCCCTCTGGTAAGGTTGGGAAGCCCTGCAAAGTAAACTGGATGGCTTTCTTGCCGC
CAAGGATCTGATGGCGCAGGGGATCAAGATCTGATCAAGAGACAGGATGAGGATCGTTTCGCATGATTGA
ACAAGATGGATTGCACGCAGGTTCTCCGGCCGCTTGGGTGGAGAGGCTATTCGGCTATGACTGGGCACAA
CAGACAATCGGCTGCTCTGATGCCGCCGTGTTCCGGCTGTCAGCGCAGGGGCGCCCGGTTCTTTTTGTCA
AGACCGACCTGTCCGGTGCCCTGAATGAACTGCAGGACGAGGCAGCGCGGCTATCGTGGCTGGCCACGAC
GGGCGTTCCTTGCGCAGCTGTGCTCGACGTTGTCACTGAAGCGGGAAGGGACTGGCTGCTATTGGGCGAA
GTGCCGGGGCAGGATCTCCTGTCATCTCACCTTGCTCCTGCCGAGAAAGTATCCATCATGGCTGATGCAA
TGCGGCGGCTGCATACGCTTGATCCGGCTACCTGCCCATTCGACCACCAAGCGAAACATCGCATCGAGCG
AGCACGTACTCGGATGGAAGCCGGTCTTGTCGATCAGGATGATCTGGACGAAGAGCATCAGGGGCTCGCG
CCAGCCGAACTGTTCGCCAGGCTCAAGGCGCGCATGCCCGACGGCGAGGATCTCGTCGTGACCCATGGCG
ATGCCTGCTTGCCGAATATCATGGTGGAAAATGGCCGCTTTTCTGGATTCATCGACTGTGGCCGGCTGGG
TGTGGCGGACCGCTATCAGGACATAGCGTTGGCTACCCGTGATATTGCTGAAGAGCTTGGCGGCGAATGG
GCTGACCGCTTCCTCGTGCTTTACGGTATCGCCGCTCCCGATTCGCAGCGCATCGCCTTCTATCGCCTTC
TTGACGAGTTCTTCTGAGCGGGACTCTGGGGTTCGAGAGCTCGCTTGGACTCCTGTTGATAGATCCAGTA
ATGACCTCAGAACTCCATCTGGATTTGTTCAGAACGCTCGGTTGCCGCCGGGCGTTTTTTATTGGTGAGA
ATCCAAGCACTAGTCATGACCAAAATCCCTTAACGTGAGTTTTCGTTCCACTGAGCGTCAGACCCCGTAG
AAAAGATCAAAGGATCTTCTTGAGATCCTTTTTTTCTGCGCGTAATCTGCTGCTTGCAAACAAAAAAACC
ACCGCTACCAGCGGTGGTTTGTTTGCCGGATCAAGAGCTACCAACTCTTTTTCCGAAGGTAACTGGCTTC
AGCAGAGCGCAGATACCAAATACTGTCCTTCTAGTGTAGCCGTAGTTAGGCCACCACTTCAAGAACTCTG
TAGCACCGCCTACATACCTCGCTCTGCTAATCCTGTTACCAGTGGCTGCTGCCAGTGGCGATAAGTCGTG
TCTTACCGGGTTGGACTCAAGACGATAGTTACCGGAT
